>Addgene plasmid #11206 | pcDNA-HA-Nedd4(C744E)/2797 | addgene partial sequence | sequence record 18278 | T7 5'-TAATACGACTCACTATAGGG-3'
CGCCACCATGGGCCTACCCATACGACGTCCCAGACTACGCTGAGCTCGGGAGTGGAATCCTTACCAGCGT
GCAGACAAAAACTATCAAAAAGTCTTTGAATCCAAAATGGAATGAAGAAATACTGTTCAGGGTCCTTCCA
CAGCGACACCGCATTCTTTTCGAAGTGTTTGATGAAAATCGTTTGACAAGAGATGATTTCCTAGGTCAAG
TGGATGTCCCTCTCTATCCTTTACCGACTGAAAACCCAAGAATGGAGAGACCATATACATTTAAGGATTT
TGTTCTTCATCCAAGAAGTCACAAATCAAGAGTTAAAGGTTATCTGAGATTAAAAATGACTTATTTACCT
AAAAATGGCTCAGAAGATGAAAATGCAGACCAGGCTGAGGAGTTAGAGCCTGGCTGGGTTGTTTTGGACC
AACCAGATGCTGCCACTCATTTGCCGCATCCACCAGAACCCTCTCCCCTACCTCCAGGATGGGAAGAGAG
GCAGGATGTCCTTGGAAGGACCTACTACGTAAACCATGAATCTAGAAAAACACAGTGGAAAAGGCCCAGC
CCTGACGATGACCTCACGGATGAAGACAATGATGATA
