>Addgene plasmid #11206 | pcDNA-HA-Nedd4(C744E)/2797 | addgene partial sequence | sequence record 18279 | 11206 with BGHrev
CTTGGTACGAGCTCGGATCCCTAGTCCAGTGTGGTGGAATTCCTTTTTTTTTTTTTTAAACACTAGTGAC
TTAAGTGACTAAAAACACGTGTGATACATCTTCCAAAGCGGCTTCAAGGTTCTAGGCGATAAGGTACACC
AGGCAGGTCTACAGAATAAGTAGCGACATGTGGTACTAAGTATGTCGCAGTATACTAATCATTAAAGACT
TTCTTTGTCCAAATTTCATCTTTAAAAGGCATCAAATTTTTCCCACCAGCTACTCATTACAGATATTTCA
CAGTTGGAATCTCAGTAGTTTCAGAAGGATGTGCCTAGCAAGATGAGATAGGGTAAGAACTCAGGCGTAC
AGGACTCACATCCTGCCGTACACATGAACCCCAACAACTGGACAAAGTAACTGGACAAGTGAACAGGTCA
GCATGGTGGTGGCTAAATCATGGATAAACTGTCCTCTGGTCTCGGTGGGAAGAGCCAGTGACCATCTTTT
AGAAACTATCTGGAAAATGTTAAAATGTGATTTTGTTTTTGCTTTTGCTTANAAACTATGGTGTACAAAA
CACCACAGCTTGTTTTTTTTTGTAATCTAATCAACGCCATCAAAGCCCTGTGTGTTCTCAATTGCCATCT
GA
