>Addgene plasmid #11206 | pcDNA-HA-Nedd4(C744E)/2797 | addgene partial sequence | sequence record 18280 | BGH-rev 5'-TAGAAGGCACAGTCGAGG-3'
TTAGCTTGGTCCGAGCTCGGATCCACTAGTCCAGTGTGGTGGAATTCCTTTTTTTTTTTTTTAAACACTA
GTGACTTAAGTGACTAAAAACACGTGTGATACATCTTCCAAAGCGGCTTCAAGGTTCTAGGCGATAAGGT
ACACCAGGCAGGTCTACAGAATAAGTAGCGACATGTGGTACTAAGTATGTCGCAGTATACTAATCATTAA
AGACTTTCTTTGTCCAAATTTCATCTTTAAAAGGCATCAAATTTTTCCCACCAGCTACTCATTACAGATA
TTTCACAGTTGGAATCTCAGTAGTTTCAGAAGGATGTGCCTAGCAAGATGAGATAGGGTAAGAACTCAGG
CGTACAGGACTCACATCCTGCCGTACACATGAACCCCAACAACTGGACAAAGTAACTGGACAAGTGAACA
GGTCAGCATGGTGGTGGCTAAATCATGGATAAACTGTCCTCTGGTCTCGGTGGGAAGAGCCAGTGACCAT
CTTTTAGAAACTATCTGGAAAATGTTAAAATGTGATTTTGTTTTTGCTTTTGCTTAGAAACTATGGTGTA
CAAGACACCACAGCTTGTTTTTTTTTGTAATCTAATCAACGCCATCAAAGCCCTGTGTGTTCTCAATTGC
CATCTGAAGTTTATCCCAGAGTTCGTCAAAGGATTCGTAGGGTGGCAGGTCCAGGCGATTGAATTCGGTG
TGTGCTCTTGGCAGCTTATCAGGGGTGCCCCATTGTTCCACTGTGAANGATTGTGGTCCATTCGAGCATA
GAGTCAGCAACCCATTCNTCGGCACCGGGATGGCAGTNNAACTGAATAACGTNTCTTTTCNGANC
