[The description below was written by a language model from this plasmid's Addgene catalogue record.]
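Description:
pcDNA-HA-Nedd4(C744E)/2797 is a mammalian expression plasmid built on the Invitrogen pcDNA3.1(-) backbone (about 5.4 kb without insert) and propagated in E. coli under ampicillin selection. The record lists no feature table, so individual backbone elements are not itemised. However, the listed sequencing primers (T7 forward and BGH reverse) fit the standard pcDNA3.1 layout, in which a CMV immediate-early promoter drives the insert, a T7 promoter lies just upstream of the cloning site, and a bovine growth hormone polyadenylation signal terminates the transcript. Backbones of this family usually also carry a neomycin-resistance cassette for selecting stable mammalian lines, but the record does not confirm this for the construct.

The insert is mouse Nedd4-1 (Nedd4), recorded as roughly 2 kb and cloned between NotI (5′) and EcoRI (3′), with both sites retained. An HA epitope tag is fused to the N terminus, allowing detection or immunoprecipitation with anti-HA antibodies. Nedd4 is a WW domain-containing HECT-type E3 ubiquitin ligase, and this version carries a cysteine-to-glutamic acid substitution at position 744. The record does not state the functional consequence of the mutation. HECT ligases rely on a conserved cysteine in the HECT domain to form a thioester intermediate with ubiquitin, so a change of this kind is typically made to produce a catalytically inactive protein.

The associated study examined how WW domain HECT E3s target Cbl RING finger E3s for proteasomal degradation. In that context the plasmid is most plausibly used in transfected mammalian cells as a ligase-deficient control alongside wild-type Nedd4.
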