Addgene plasmid #11206: pcDNA-HA-Nedd4(C744E)/2797
Depositing lab: Allan Weissman. Depositing organization: National Cancer Institute (NCI). Publication: WW domain HECT E3s target Cbl RING finger E3s for proteasomal degradation. Magnifico A, Ettenberg S, Yang C, Mariano J, Tiwari S, Fang S, Lipkowitz S, Weissman AM. J Biol Chem. 2003 Oct 31. 278(44):43169-77. 10.1074/jbc.M308009200 PubMed 12907674.
Backbone
  Vector backbone: pcDNA3.1(-)
  Backbone manufacturer: Invitrogen
  Backbone size w/o insert (bp): 5400
  Vector type: Mammalian Expression
Growth in bacteria
  Bacterial resistance: Ampicillin, 100 μg/mL
  Growth temperature: 37°C
  Growth strain: DH5alpha
  Copy number: Unknown
Gene/Insert
  Gene/Insert name: Nedd4-1 (alt name: Nedd4)
  Species: M. musculus (mouse)
  Insert size (bp): 2000
  Mutation: cysteine 744 mutated to glutamic acid
  GenBank ID: U96635
  Entrez Gene: Nedd4 (a.k.a. E430025J12Rik, EG639396, Gm7265, KIAA0093, Nedd4-1, Nedd4a)
  Tag / fusion protein: HA (N terminal on insert)
  Cloning method: Restriction Enzyme; 5′ cloning site Not I (not destroyed); 3′ cloning site EcoR I (not destroyed)
  Sequencing primers: 5′ T7; 3′ BGH reverse primer
Terms and licenses: Academic/Nonprofit Terms; Industry Terms: Not Available to Industry
How to cite: pcDNA-HA-Nedd4(C744E)/2797 was a gift from Allan Weissman (Addgene plasmid # 11206 ; http://n2t.net/addgene:11206 ; RRID:Addgene_11206)
